Addgene plasmid #87178: pLPC-Myc-TRF2ZNF1-11
Purpose: Retroviral stable expression of chimeric protein TRF2ZNF1-11
Depositing lab: Eros Lazzerini Denchi. Depositing organization: Scripps California (The Scripps Research Institute). Publication: TZAP: A telomere-associated protein involved in telomere length control. Li JS, Miralles Fuste J, Simavorian T, Bartocci C, Tsai J, Karlseder J, Lazzerini Denchi E. Science. 2017 Jan 12. pii: aah6752. doi: 10.1126/science.aah6752. PubMed 28082411.
Backbone
  Vector backbone: pLPC
  Vector type: Mammalian Expression, Retroviral
Growth in bacteria
  Bacterial resistance: Ampicillin, 100 μg/mL
  Growth temperature: 37°C
  Growth strain: NEB Stable
  Copy number: High Copy
Gene/Insert
  Gene/Insert name: chimeric protein TRF2ZNF1-11
  Promoter: CMV
  Tag / fusion protein: Myc (N terminal on insert)
  Cloning method: Restriction Enzyme; 5′ cloning site unknown (unknown if destroyed); 3′ cloning site unknown (unknown if destroyed)
  Sequencing primers: 5′ CMV-F
Terms and licenses: Academic/Nonprofit Terms; Industry Terms: Not Available to Industry
How to cite: pLPC-Myc-TRF2ZNF1-11 was a gift from Eros Lazzerini Denchi (Addgene plasmid # 87178 ; http://n2t.net/addgene:87178 ; RRID:Addgene_87178)
