[The description below was written by a language model from this plasmid's Addgene catalogue record and pLannotate feature annotations shown in this document.]
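Description:
pLPC-Myc-TRF2ZNF1-11 is a Moloney murine leukemia virus-based retroviral vector built on the pLPC backbone for stable expression of a chimeric telomere protein in mammalian cells. In bacteria it is maintained through a high-copy ColE1/pUC-type origin and selected with ampicillin via the bla gene. The annotated sequence shows the usual gammaretroviral architecture: MMLV long terminal repeats flanking a packaging signal (Ψ) with an adjoining truncated gag segment lacking its start codon, which together allow the transcribed genome to be encapsidated when gag, pol and env are supplied in trans by a packaging cell line. Downstream of gag lies a puromycin N-acetyltransferase gene, positioned to be expressed from the LTR-driven transcript, so that transduced cells can be selected with puromycin.

The payload sits behind an internal human CMV immediate-early enhancer/promoter. A short Myc epitope match (annotated as a fragment of a 3xMyc tag) lies at the N-terminus, followed by a human TERF2 (TRF2) fragment joined almost directly to a fragment of human ZBTB48 (TZAP, also called HKR3). The construct name suggests that the ZBTB48 portion contributes zinc fingers 1–11, though the exact residue boundaries of either part are not stated, and the cloning sites are recorded as unknown. TRF2 is a shelterin component that binds double-stranded telomeric repeats, so the chimera combines TRF2 sequences with the TZAP zinc finger region. A few small annotations (an HIV-1 LTR fragment, lacI and bom fragments, a T7 promoter) look like short backbone remnants or incidental matches. The vector comes from work on TZAP's role in telomere length control and is intended for making stable cell lines expressing the Myc-tagged fusion.
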