Features (pLannotate 1.2.2; 18 found; start..end, strand, type, name):
    132..160     -  CDS            3xMyc (fragment): 3 tandem Myc epitope tags
    199..217     -  promoter       T7 promoter: promoter for bacteriophage T7 RNA polymerase
    233..266     -  LTR            5' LTR (truncated) (fragment): truncated 5' long terminal repeat (LTR) from HIV-1
    262..465     -  promoter       CMV promoter: human cytomegalovirus (CMV) immediate early promoter
    466..845     -  enhancer       CMV enhancer: human cytomegalovirus immediate early enhancer
   1000..1052    +  misc_feature   bom (fragment): basis of mobility region from pBR322
   1125..1724    -  CDS            PuroR: puromycin N-acetyltransferase; pac from Streptomyces alboniger; confers resistance to puromycin
   1742..2158    -  CDS            gag (truncated): truncated Moloney murine leukemia virus (MMLV) gag gene lacking the start codon
   2225..2499    -  misc_feature   MESV Ψ (fragment): packaging signal of murine embryonic stem cell virus
   2623..3092    -  LTR            LTR: long terminal repeat from Moloney murine leukemia virus
   3123..3227    +  promoter       AmpR promoter: bla
   3228..4088    +  CDS            AmpR: β-lactamase; bla; confers resistance to ampicillin, carbenicillin, and related antibiotics
   4248..4836    +  rep_origin     ori: high-copy-number ColE1/pMB1/pBR322/pUC origin of replication
   5019..5071    +  CDS            lacI (fragment): lac repressor; lacI; The lac repressor binds to the lac operator to inhibit transcription in E. coli. This inhibition can be relieved by adding lactose or isopropyl-β-D-thiogalactopyranoside (IPTG).
   5137..5606    -  LTR            LTR: long terminal repeat from Moloney murine leukemia virus
   5607..5728    -  LTR            3' LTR (ΔU3) (fragment): self-inactivating 3' long terminal repeat (LTR) from Moloney murine leukemia virus
   5830..6963    -  CDS            ZBTB48 (fragment): TZAP_HUMAN - Also known as HKR3 From Homo sapiens (Human).
   6967..110     -  CDS            TERF2 (fragment) (across the origin): TERF2_HUMAN - Also known as TRBF2, TRF2. Experimental evidence at protein level: Swiss-Prot protein existence level 1. Binds the telomeric double-stranded 5'-TTAGGG-3' repeat and plays a central role in telomere maintenance and protection against end-to-end fusion of chromosomes. In addition to its telomeric DNA- binding role, required to recruit a number of factors and enzymes required for telomere protection, including the shelterin complex, TERF2IP/RAP1 and DCLRE1B/Apollo. Component of the shelterin complex (telosome) that is involved in the regulation of telomere length and protection. She
>Addgene plasmid #87178 | pLPC-Myc-TRF2ZNF1-11 | addgene full sequence | sequence record 173868 | Addgene NGS Result
GGGCCCCCCAGCCCCGGCTCGTGGCGCCCCCGCCGGGCCCGCCCGCTACTGCGGGACGCCCGCCTGCCAG
CTGCCCGCCCGCTGCCGTCGCTACTCCCGCCTCCTCCCGCGGATCCTCTCTTTCTTAACAAATCTTCTTC
AGAAATCAACTTTTGTTCCATGGTGGCTGATCCGAGCTCGGTACCAAGCTTGGGTCTCCCTATAGTGAGT
CGTATTAATTTCGATAAGCCAGTAAGCAGTGGGTTCTCTAGTTAGCCAGAGAGCTCTGCTTATATAGACC
TCCCACCGTACACGCCTACCGCCCATTTGCGTCAATGGGGCGGAGTTGTTACGACATTTTGGAAAGTCCC
GTTGATTTTGGTGCCAAAACAAACTCCCATTGACGTCAATGGGGTGGAGACTTGGAAATCCCCGTGAGTC
AAACCGCTATCCACGCCCATTGATGTACTGCCAAAACCGCATCACCATGGTAATAGCGATGACTAATACG
TAGATGTACTGCCAAGTAGGAAAGTCCCATAAGGTCATGTACTGGGCATAATGCCAGGCGGGCCATTTAC
CGTCATTGACGTCAATAGGGGGCGTACTTGGCATATGATACACTTGATGTACTGCCAAGTGGGCAGTTTA
CCGTAAATACTCCACCCATTGACGTCAATGGAAAGTCCCTATTGGCGTTACTATGGGAACATACGTCATT
ATTGACGTCAATGGGCGGGGGTCGTTGGGCGGTCAGCCAGGCGGGCCATTTACCGTAAGTTATGTAACGC
GGAACTCCATATATGGGCTATGAACTAATGACCCCGTAATTGATTACTATTAATAACTAGTCAATAATCA
ATGTCAACGCGTATATCTGGCCCGTACATCGCGAAGCAGCGCAAAACGCCTAACCCTAAGCAGATTCTTC
ATGCAATTGTCGGTCAAGCCTTGCCTTGTTGTAGCTTAAATTTTGCTCGCGCACTACTCAGCGACCTCCA
ACACACAAGCAGGGAGCAGATACTGGCTTAACTATGCGGCATCAGAGCAGATTGTACTGAGAGTGCACCA
TAGGGGATCGGGAGATCCGATGCATGGGGTCGTGCGCTCCTTTCGGTCGGGCGCTGCGGGTCGTGGGGCG
GGCGTCAGGCACCGGGCTTGCGGGTCATGCACCAGGTGCGCGGTCCTTCGGGCACCTCGACGTCGGCGGT
GACGGTGAAGCCGAGCCGCTCGTAGAAGGGGAGGTTGCGGGGCGCGGAGGTCTCCAGGAAGGCGGGCACC
CCGGCGCGCTCGGCCGCCTCCACTCCGGGGAGCACGACGGCGCTGCCCAGACCCTTGCCCTGGTGGTCGG
GCGAGACGCCGACGGTGGCCAGGAACCACGCGGGCTCCTTGGGCCGGTGCGGCGCCAGGAGGCCTTCCAT
CTGTTGCTGCGCGGCCAGCCGGGAACCGCTCAACTCGGCCATGCGCGGGCCGATCTCGGCGAACACCGCC
CCCGCTTCGACGCTCTCCGGCGTGGTCCAGACCGCCACCGCGGCGCCGTCGTCCGCGACCCACACCTTGC
CGATGTCGAGCCCGACGCGCGTGAGGAAGAGTTCTTGCAGCTCGGTGACCCGCTCGATGTGGCGGTCCGG
ATCGACGGTGTGGCGCGTGGCGGGGTAGTCGGCGAACGCGGCGGCGAGGGTGCGTACGGCCCTGGGGACG
TCGTCGCGGGTGGCGAGGCGCACCGTGGGCTTGTACTCGGTCATGGTAAGCTGATCCGGCCGGCGCCTAG
AGAAGGAGTGAGGGCTGGATAAAGGGAGGATCGAGGCGGGGTCGAACGAGGAGGTTCAAGGGGGAGAGAC
GGGGCGGATGGAGGAAGAGGAGGCGGAGGCTTAGGGTGTACAAAGGGCTTGACCCAGGGAGGGGGGTCAA
AAGCCAAGGCTTCCCAGGTCACGATGTAGGGGACCTGGTCTGGGTGTCCATGCGGGCCAGGTGAAAAGAC
CTTGATCTTAACCTGGGTGATGAGGTCTCGGTTAAAGGTGCCGTCTCGCGGCCATCCGACGTTAAAGGTT
GGCCATTCTGCAGAGCAGAAGGTAACCCAACGTCTCTTCTTGACATCTACCGACTGGTTGTGAGCGATCC
GCTCGACATCTTTCCAGTGACCTAAGGTCAAACTTAAGGGAGTGGTAACAGTCTGGCCCTAATTTTCAGA
CAAATACAGAAACACAGTCAGACAGAGACAACACAGAACGATGCTGCAGCGCTGCAGCAGACAAGACGCG
CGGCTTCGGTTCCAAACCGAAAGCAAAAATTCAGACGGAGGCGGGAACTGTTTTAGGTTCTCGTCTCCTA
CCAGAACCACATATCCTGACGGGGTCGGATTCCACATCGACTCCCTTCCTCAGGTCGGGCCACAAAAACG
GCCCCCAAAGTCCCTGGGACGTCTCCCAGGGTTGCGGCCGGGTGTTCAGAACTCGTCAGTTCCACCACGG
GTCCGCCAGATACAGAGCTAGTTAGCTAACTAGTACCGACGCAGGCGCATAAAATCAGTCATAGACACTA
GACAATCGGACAGACACAGATAAGTTGCTGGCCAGCTTGCCTCCCGGTGGTGGGTCGGTGGTCCCTGGGC
AGGGGTCTCCCGATCCCGGACGAGCCCCCAAATGAAAGACCCCCGCTGACGGGTAGTCAATCACTCAGAG
GAGACCCTCCCAAGGAACAGCGAGACCACAAGTCGGATGCAACTGCAAGAGGGTTTATTGGATACACGGG
TACCCGGGCGACTCAGTCAATCGGAGGACTGGCGCCCCGAGTGAGGGGTTGTGGGCTCTTTTATTGAGCT
CGGGGAGCAGAAGCGCGCGAACAGAAGCGAGAAGCGAACTGATTGGTTAGTTCAAATAAGGCACAGGGTC
ATTTCAGGTCCTTGGGGCACCCTGGAAACATCTGATGGTTCTCTAGAAACTGCTGAGGGCTGGACCGCAT
CTGGGGACCATCTGTTCTTGGCCCTGAGCCGGGGCAGGAACTGCTTACCACAGATATCCTGTTTGGCCCA
TATTCAGCTGTTCCATCTGTTCTTGGCCCTGAGCCGGGGCAGGAACTGCTTACCACAGATATCCTGTTTG
GCCCATATTCAGGCTGCAGGTGGCACTTTTCGGGGAAATGTGCGCGGAACCCCTATTTGTTTATTTTTCT
AAATACATTCAAATATGTATCCGCTCATGAGACAATAACCCTGATAAATGCTTCAATAATATTGAAAAAG
GAAGAGTATGAGTATTCAACATTTCCGTGTCGCCCTTATTCCCTTTTTTGCGGCATTTTGCCTTCCTGTT
TTTGCTCACCCAGAAACGCTGGTGAAAGTAAAAGATGCTGAAGATCAGTTGGGTGCACGAGTGGGTTACA
TCGAACTGGATCTCAACAGCGGTAAGATCCTTGAGAGTTTTCGCCCCGAAGAACGTTTTCCAATGATGAG
CACTTTTAAAGTTCTGCTATGTGGCGCGGTATTATCCCGTATTGACGCCGGGCAAGAGCAACTCGGTCGC
CGCATACACTATTCTCAGAATGACTTGGTTGAGTACTCACCAGTCACAGAAAAGCATCTTACGGATGGCA
TGACAGTAAGAGAATTATGCAGTGCTGCCATAACCATGAGTGATAACACTGCGGCCAACTTACTTCTGAC
AACGATCGGAGGACCGAAGGAGCTAACCGCTTTTTTGCACAACATGGGGGATCATGTAACTCGCCTTGAT
CGTTGGGAACCGGAGCTGAATGAAGCCATACCAAACGACGAGCGTGACACCACGATGCCTGTAGCAATGG
CAACAACGTTGCGCAAACTATTAACTGGCGAACTACTTACTCTAGCTTCCCGGCAACAATTAATAGACTG
GATGGAGGCGGATAAAGTTGCAGGACCACTTCTGCGCTCGGCCCTTCCGGCTGGCTGGTTTATTGCTGAT
AAATCTGGAGCCGGTGAGCGTGGGTCTCGCGGTATCATTGCAGCACTGGGGCCAGATGGTAAGCCCTCCC
GTATCGTAGTTATCTACACGACGGGGAGTCAGGCAACTATGGATGAACGAAATAGACAGATCGCTGAGAT
AGGTGCCTCACTGATTAAGCATTGGTAACTGTCAGACCAAGTTTACTCATATATACTTTAGATTGATTTG
CGGCCGCAAAAGGATCTAGGTGAAGATCCTTTTTGATAATCTCATGACCAAAATCCCTTAACGTGAGTTT
TCGTTCCACTGAGCGTCAGACCCCGTAGAAAAGATCAAAGGATCTTCTTGAGATCCTTTTTTTCTGCGCG
TAATCTGCTGCTTGCAAACAAAAAAACCACCGCTACCAGCGGTGGTTTGTTTGCCGGATCAAGAGCTACC
AACTCTTTTTCCGAAGGTAACTGGCTTCAGCAGAGCGCAGATACCAAATACTGTTCTTCTAGTGTAGCCG
TAGTTAGGCCACCACTTCAAGAACTCTGTAGCACCGCCTACATACCTCGCTCTGCTAATCCTGTTACCAG
TGGCTGCTGCCAGTGGCGATAAGTCGTGTCTTACCGGGTTGGACTCAAGACGATAGTTACCGGATAAGGC
GCAGCGGTCGGGCTGAACGGGGGGTTCGTGCACACAGCCCAGCTTGGAGCGAACGACCTACACCGAACTG
AGATACCTACAGCGTGAGCTATGAGAAAGCGCCACGCTTCCCGAAGGGAGAAAGGCGGACAGGTATCCGG
TAAGCGGCAGGGTCGGAACAGGAGAGCGCACGAGGGAGCTTCCAGGGGGAAACGCCTGGTATCTTTATAG
TCCTGTCGGGTTTCGCCACCTCTGACTTGAGCGTCGATTTTTGTGATGCTCGTCAGGGGGGCGGAGCCTA
TGGAAAAACGCCAGCAACGCGGCCTTTTTACGGTTCCTGGCCTTTTGCTGGCCTTTTGCTCACATGTTCT
TTCCTGCGTTATCCCCTGATTCTGTGGATAACCGTATTACCGCCTTTGAGTGAGCTGATACCGCTCGCCG
CAGCCGAACGACCGAGCGCAGCGAGTCAGTGAGCGAGGAAGCGGAAGAGCGCCCAATACGCAAACCGCCT
CTCCCCGCGCGTTGGCCGATTCATTAATGCAACTATGGCCATTTAATGTAAATACTTAAGAAAAAAAACC
AAATTAATTTTGATACATGCTGCATGTGAAAGACCCCCGCTGACGGGTAGTCAATCACTCAGAGGAGACC
CTCCCAAGGAACAGCGAGACCACAAGTCGGATGCAACTGCAAGAGGGTTTATTGGATACACGGGTACCCG
GGCGACTCAGTCAATCGGAGGACTGGCGCCCCGAGTGAGGGGTTGTGGGCTCTTTTATTGAGCTCGGGGA
GCAGAAGCGCGCGAACAGAAGCGAGAAGCGAACTGATTGGTTAGTTCAAATAAGGCACAGGGTCATTTCA
GGTCCTTGGGGCACCCTGGAAACATCTGATGGTTCTCTAGAAACTGCTGAGGGCTGGACCGCATCTGGGG
ACCATCTGTTCTTGGCCCTGAGCCGGGGCAGGAACTGCTTACCACAGATATCCTGTTTGGCCCATATTCA
GCTGTTCCATCTGTTCTTGGCCCTGAGCCGGGGCAGGAACTGCTTACCACAGATATCCTGTTTGGCCCAT
ATTCAGCTGTTCCATCTGTTCCTGACCTTGATCTGAACTTCTCTATTCTCAGTTATGTATTTTTCCATGC
CTTGCAAAATGGCGTTACTTAAGCTAGCTTGCCAAACCTACAGGTGGGGTCTTTCATTCCCCCCTTTTTC
TGGAGACTAAATAAAATCTTTTATTTTATCGGCCCTCTAGATGCATGCTCGAGCGGCCGCCAGTGTGATG
GATATCTGCAGAATTCCTATGTGTCACAGTCCTCGGGGACAGCAGCTGTGATGATGAGGGAGGGCTCCAG
GACACCTGGGCCGGTGAAGCTCTCCTCTGCACACAGTCTCTGGCCGGGGAGCTGGGAGGCCAGGCCGCCC
TGGGCCAGGGACTCCACAATGACCTCCGCCGAGCCCACCTCCAGCTCTGCAGGCGGCTGCAGCGCCACCA
CCACCATCTTCTCGTCCTCGATGATCAGGTTGCGGAGCTTGCGCTGCCGCGGGTTGTAGTTCTCTACCCG
GTCGTGGATCTCCATGTGCCTCCGCAGGTGGGCCTGTCGGGTAAACTTGTAGCCACACTCGGTGCACTCA
AACTTCCTCACCCCCTTGTGCCGTCTGACGTGCACACGCAGTTGCTCCACGGCTTTGAAGGTCTTGCCGC
ATATCTGGCAGAAGTGGGGCCGGCCCTCCTGATGGCGGCTGGCCACGTGCCTCAGGAGGGGCCCCTTCTC
AGTGAAGCGCTGTTCACAGAACTCGCAACTGAAGGGCCTTTCCCCGGTGTGGGTGCGGTTGTGCTTGTCC
AGGCTGGCTTGGGTTCGGAAGGTCTTGCCACAGAGGTGGCACTGGAAGGGCTTCTCACCCGTGTGTGTGC
GCAGGTGCATGTTGAGATTGGCCTTTTGGGTGAAGGCGTGGCTGCAGAACTCACATACGTGTGGCCTCTC
ATTCCTGTGCTTGGCCTTGATGTGCATCTGCAGGCCATTCCGGCTCGAGGCCCGGTGCCCACACTCCTCA
CACACAAACAGCTTCTCACCACGGTGCTTGAAAGCTTCATGCAGCTGCAGCTCTGTCCGAGACAGGAAGC
ACTTGGCACAGGTGGGGCATGCATGGGGCTTGGGGGCTCCATGAAGTTTGATCATGTGGCTCTGCAAGTC
CTTCTTCTGCATGAACTGCTGGGAGCAGGAGGAACACTTGTAGGGCATCTCCCCTGTGTGAGACACCATG
TGCACCCGCAGCTCCATCCTTCGGCGGAATGTCTCCTGGCACACAGAGCACGTGAAGACCTGTTCCGAGC
GGTTCATGCAATTCCGGGCTTCATGCTCCAGGAGGTTCTCCTTCCGAAAGTAACACTTCCCACATTTGGG
ACACTCAAAGGGTTTCTCCCCAGTATGTTTCCTCATGGATCCTTCTACAGTCCACTTCTGCTTTTTTGTT
ATATTGGTTGTACTGTCTTCATCTGGTGCCTGAACTTGAAACAGTTCATCCTCTTCCACCCAAGTCTCCT
TTTCTTCAACCCCATTAGAGCTGTTCCACTTGCCTTTGGGTACTTTGGGATTCTTCTCTCCAGGGAGGGG
TTGGTTGAGAACGGTGGGCTTGGATGGTGGCGCTGAAGCGGCCTCCTGGGAGGAGTTGAGGCCTGCGCTG
GGCTCAGTACTCTGGCTGTCCTCCTCCAAGACCAATCTGCTTATTGTCATGCGCTTGTTCTTGGGCTGCA
GTTCCGAGCCACCCTCACCGTCAGCCGGGGCTGAACTTTCGTTTTCATCTTTTCTGGGTCTCTTGTTTTT
GAGGGCTGGTGATGCTGGGAGAGCTTGAGTAGGAAGAACCAGATCCTTCTGGTCCAGTTTTGCAAAGGCT
GCCTCAGAATCCTGTGCACCAGACAGAGTCTTGAAAGCTGCTTTCAGAGTCATCATTCCAATGGTGGTTG
GAGGATTCCGTAGCTGCCTTGCGGGTTCTCTGGGTGGCTTTTCCACAGGCCCTGGTGCTGGCTGTTTATC
TTCCTTCCCTGTACTTGAGGCAGCGGACTCAGATTTCAAAGCCTTTTTGGCCATCGTGAGGAGGTAGGGC
TCGGCGTCATCCAGGTGGCTCTCCAGGAAGCGCAGCATCTTCTGCTGGAAGGTCTCATATGAAAAGTTCT
GGATAACAGGATGGGCCAAGTTCTTTTCTCGAATAATATTCAGGAGATCATTTCTCAGCTTCTGAGTTGT
GGGGTCCTTGGACATATGTTTTTTCAAAATTTTTGAAGCCTTTTCAAATTCTTTGTTTTTGATACAAATA
ATGACAGCAGCTTCCTTGACCAGTTTTCTACTGGATTCGACCACTGCTTCTGTCAGTGTAAATTCCGTTT
TAATCATCTCCAGCACATTGATAGCTGATTCCAGTGGTGTGAGCTCAGCCTCCATATCAAAGGAACAGTC
TAAATTTTCCCCTTCTTCAATCCGCGACAGACACTGCATAACCCGCAGCAATCGGGACACGGTGTGCTCC
TTCCCCAAGGGCCTGACAAGCAAAGCCTGCATGATGTCCCGGATCTGTCTGAAGTCCCCGTACCGGCTAC
CCCGAAAGGCCCGCAGCGCCTCGTGGAAGTAGAACTTGAGCACCCAGCGATTGACTGCCTCTTCCAGCCG
TGCCTCCCCCGCGCCGCGCTCCGCC
